Addgene plasmid #75210: Human NCKX4-AS-short (pcDNA3.1+)
Purpose: Mammalian expression of SLC24A4
Depositing lab: Jonathan Lytton. Depositing organization: University of Calgary. Publication: Molecular cloning of a fourth member of the potassium-dependent sodium-calcium exchanger gene family, NCKX4. Li XF, Kraev AS, Lytton J. J Biol Chem. 2002 Dec 13;277(50):48410-7. Epub 2002 Oct 11. 10.1074/jbc.M210011200 PubMed 12379639.
Backbone
  Vector backbone: pcDNA3.1+
  Vector type: Mammalian Expression
  Selectable markers: Neomycin (select with G418)
Growth in bacteria
  Bacterial resistance: Ampicillin, 100 μg/mL
  Growth temperature: 37°C
  Growth strain: DH5alpha
  Copy number: High Copy
Gene/Insert
  Gene/Insert name: SLC24A4 (alt name: NCKX4-AS-)
  Species: H. sapiens (human)
  Mutation: alternatively spliced exon absent
  Entrez Gene: SLC24A4 (a.k.a. AI2A5, NCKX4, SHEP6, SLC24A2)
  Promoter: CMV
  Cloning method: Unknown
  Sequencing primers: 5′ CMV-F; 3′ BGH-rev
Terms and licenses: Academic/Nonprofit Terms; Industry Terms: Not Available to Industry
How to cite: Human NCKX4-AS-short (pcDNA3.1+) was a gift from Jonathan Lytton (Addgene plasmid # 75210 ; http://n2t.net/addgene:75210 ; RRID:Addgene_75210)
