[The description below was written by a language model from this plasmid's Addgene catalogue record and pLannotate feature annotations shown in this document.]
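Description:
Human NCKX4-AS-short (pcDNA3.1+) is a mammalian expression plasmid built on the pcDNA3.1+ backbone and carrying a cDNA for human SLC24A4, which encodes NCKX4, a member of the potassium-dependent sodium-calcium exchanger family. The insert is a splice variant in which the alternatively spliced exon is absent. What "short" in the name refers to is not explained in the record. In the 7,275 nt depositor sequence the open reading frame spans roughly 1.8 kb. The automated annotation matched it to the mouse Slc24a4 protein, which most likely reflects a homology hit against the reference database, since the catalogue entry gives the species as human. No epitope tag or reporter is annotated.

The coding sequence sits downstream of the human cytomegalovirus immediate early enhancer and promoter and is followed by the bovine growth hormone polyadenylation signal, an arrangement that gives strong constitutive expression in transfected mammalian cells. A T7 promoter between the CMV promoter and the insert allows in vitro transcription, and short pBluescript polylinker fragments flank the cDNA, suggesting transfer from an earlier cloning vector, although the cloning method is not recorded. A separate cassette, in which the SV40 early promoter drives the neomycin phosphotransferase gene ahead of an SV40 poly(A) signal, permits G418 selection of stable lines. In bacteria the plasmid is maintained at high copy number by a ColE1/pUC-type origin with ampicillin selection through β-lactamase, and an f1 origin is also present. The small LTR, ble, lacI and lac promoter fragments in the table appear to be backbone remnants or incidental matches. The construct is intended for heterologous expression of NCKX4 in mammalian cells, for example for functional study of the exchanger.
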