Features (pLannotate 1.2.2; 22 found; start..end, strand, type, name):
     36..80      -  misc_feature   bom (fragment): basis of mobility region from pBR322
    235..614     +  enhancer       CMV enhancer: human cytomegalovirus immediate early enhancer
    615..818     +  promoter       CMV promoter: human cytomegalovirus (CMV) immediate early promoter
    814..847     +  LTR            5' LTR (truncated) (fragment): truncated 5' long terminal repeat (LTR) from HIV-1
    863..881     +  promoter       T7 promoter: promoter for bacteriophage T7 RNA polymerase
    917..961     -  misc_feature   MCS (fragment): pBluescript multiple cloning site
    965..2743    +  CDS            Slc24a4: NCKX4_MOUSE - Also known as Nckx4 From Mus musculus (Mouse).
   2806..2846    +  misc_feature   MCS (fragment): pBluescript multiple cloning site
   2871..3095    +  polyA_signal   bGH poly(A) signal: bovine growth hormone polyadenylation signal
   3099..3120    +  promoter       SV40 promoter (fragment): SV40 enhancer and early promoter
   3141..3569    +  rep_origin     f1 ori (sequence partly withheld): f1 bacteriophage origin of replication; arrow indicates direction of (+) strand synthesis
   3583..3913    +  promoter       SV40 promoter: SV40 enhancer and early promoter
   3980..4771    +  CDS            neo: KKA2_KLEPN - Also known as kan, nptII. Experimental evidence at protein level: Swiss-Prot protein existence level 1. Resistance to kanamycin, neomycin, paromomycin, ribostamycin, butirosin and gentamicin B. From Klebsiella pneumoniae.
   4795..4953    +  CDS            ble (fragment): BLE_KLEPN - Experimental evidence at protein level: Swiss-Prot protein existence level 1. Binding protein with a strong affinity to the bleomycin family of antibiotics. Binds to CL990; an antimitotic-antibiotic compound. From Klebsiella pneumoniae.
   4948..5069    +  polyA_signal   SV40 poly(A) signal: SV40 polyadenylation signal
   5142..5158    -  protein_bind   lac operator: The lac repressor binds to the lac operator to inhibit transcription in E. coli. This inhibition can be relieved by adding lactose or isopropyl-β-D-thiogalactopyranoside (IPTG). lac repressor encoded by lacI
   5166..5196    -  promoter       lac promoter: promoter for the E. coli lac operon
   5211..5232    -  protein_bind   CAP binding site: CAP binding activates transcription in the presence of cAMP. E. coli catabolite activator protein
   5245..5337    -  CDS            lacI (fragment): lac repressor; lacI; The lac repressor binds to the lac operator to inhibit transcription in E. coli. This inhibition can be relieved by adding lactose or isopropyl-β-D-thiogalactopyranoside (IPTG).
   5520..6108    -  rep_origin     ori: high-copy-number ColE1/pMB1/pBR322/pUC origin of replication
   6279..7139    -  CDS            AmpR: β-lactamase; bla; confers resistance to ampicillin, carbenicillin, and related antibiotics
   7140..7244    -  promoter       AmpR promoter: bla
>Addgene plasmid #75210 | Human NCKX4-AS-short (pcDNA3.1+) | depositor full sequence | sequence record 142857 | Human NCKX4-AS-short (pcDNA3.1+) sequence 7275 bps
GACGGATCGGGAGATCTCCCGATCCCCTATGGTCGACTCTCAGTACAATCTGCTCTGATGCCGCATAGTT
AAGCCAGTATCTGCTCCCTGCTTGTGTGTTGGAGGTCGCTGAGTAGTGCGCGAGCAAAATTTAAGCTACA
ACAAGGCAAGGCTTGACCGACAATTGCATGAAGAATCTGCTTAGGGTTAGGCGTTTTGCGCTGCTTCGCG
ATGTACGGGCCAGATATACGCGTTGACATTGATTATTGACTAGTTATTAATAGTAATCAATTACGGGGTC
ATTAGTTCATAGCCCATATATGGAGTTCCGCGTTACATAACTTACGGTAAATGGCCCGCCTGGCTGACCG
CCCAACGACCCCCGCCCATTGACGTCAATAATGACGTATGTTCCCATAGTAACGCCAATAGGGACTTTCC
ATTGACGTCAATGGGTGGACTATTTACGGTAAACTGCCCACTTGGCAGTACATCAAGTGTATCATATGCC
AAGTACGCCCCCTATTGACGTCAATGACGGTAAATGGCCCGCCTGGCATTATGCCCAGTACATGACCTTA
TGGGACTTTCCTACTTGGCAGTACATCTACGTATTAGTCATCGCTATTACCATGGTGATGCGGTTTTGGC
AGTACATCAATGGGCGTGGATAGCGGTTTGACTCACGGGGATTTCCAAGTCTCCACCCCATTGACGTCAA
TGGGAGTTTGTTTTGGCACCAAAATCAACGGGACTTTCCAAAATGTCGTAACAACTCCGCCCCATTGACG
CAAATGGGCGGTAGGCGTGTACGGTGGGAGGTCTATATAAGCAGAGCTCTCTGGCTAACTAGAGAACCCA
CTGCTTACTGGCTTATCGAAATTAATACGACTCACTATAGGGAGACCCAAGCTGGCTAGCGTTTAAACTT
AAGCTTGGTACCGGGCCCCCCCTCGAGGTCGACGGTATCGATAAGCTTGATCTCAAAGTTCGCAGGAGGC
GAGAGATGCTGCCGCAGCAAGTCGGCTTCGTGTGCGCGGTGCTGGCCCTGGTGTGCTGTGCGTCCGGCCT
CTTCGGCAGCTTGGGGCACAAAACAGCTTCTGCTAGCAAACGTGTCCTGCCAGACACATGGAGAAATAGA
AAGTTGATGGCCCCAGTGAATGGGACACAGACAGCCAAGAACTGCACAGATCCTGCGATTCACGAGTTCC
CCACAGATCTGTTCTCCAATAAGGAGCGACAGCACGGAGCCGTCCTGCTGCACATCCTTGGTGCTCTGTA
TATGTTCTATGCCTTGGCCATAGTGTGCGATGACTTCTTTGTTCCGTCTCTAGAGAAGATCTGTGAGAGA
CTCCATCTGAGCGAAGATGTGGCTGGAGCCACCTTCATGGCTGCAGGAAGCTCAACGCCAGAGCTGTTTG
CGTCTGTTATTGGGGTGTTCATCACCCATGGGGACGTCGGGGTGGGCACCATCGTGGGCTCTGCTGTGTT
CAACATCCTGTGCATAATTGGAGTGTGCGGACTGTTTGCTGGCCAGGTGGTCCGTCTGACGTGGTGGGCC
GTGTGCCGAGACTCCGTGTACTACACCATCTCTGTCATCGTGCTCATCGTGTTCATATATGATGAACAAA
TTGTGTGGTGGGAAGGCCTGGTGCTCATCATCTTGTATGTGTTTTATATTCTGATCATGAAGTACAATGT
GAAGATGCAAGCCTTTTTCACAGTCAAACAAAAGAGCATTGCAAACGGTAACCCGGTCAACAGTGAGCTG
GAGGCTGTGAAGGAGAAGCCACAGTATGGCAAGAACCCCGTGGTGATGGTGGACGAGATTATGAGCTCCA
GCCCTCCCAAGTTCACCTTCCCTGAAGCAGGCTTACGAATCATGATCACCAATAAGTTTGGACCTAGGAC
CCGACTACGGATGGCCAGCAGGATCATCATTAATGAGCGGCAGAGACTGATCAACTCGGCCAATGGTGTG
AGCAGTAAGCCGCTTCAAAACGGGAGGCACGAGAACATTGAGAACGGGAATGTTCCTGTGGAAAACCCCG
AAGACCCTCAGCAGAATCAGGAGCAGCAGCCGCCGCCACAGCCACCACCGCCAGAGCCAGAGCCGGTGGA
GGCTGACTTCCTGTCCCCCTTCTCCGTGCCGGAGGCCAGAGGGGACAAGGTCAAGTGGGTGTTCACCTGG
CCCCTCATCTTCCTCCTGTGCGTCACCATTCCCAACTGCAGCAAGCCCCGCTGGGAGAAGTTCTTCATGG
TCACCTTCATCACCGCCACGCTGTGGATCGCTGTGTTCTCCTACATCATGGTGTGGCTGGTGACTATTAT
CGGATACACACTTGGGATCCCGGATGTCATCATGGGCATTACTTTCCTGGCAGCAGGGACAAGTGTTCCA
GACTGCATGGCCAGCCTAATTGTGGCGAGACAAGGCCTTGGGGACATGGCAGTCTCCAACACCATAGGAA
GCAACGTGTTTGACATCCTGGTAGGACTTGGTGTACCGTGGGGCCTGCAGACCATGGTTGTTAATTATGG
ATCAACAGTGAAGATCAACAGCCGGGGGCTGGTCTATTCCGTGGTCCTGTTGCTGGGCTCTGTCGCTCTC
ACCGTCCTCGGCATCCACCTAAACAAGTGGCGACTGGACCGGAAGCTGGGTGTCTACGTGCTGGTTCTCT
ACGCCATCTTCTTGTGCTTCTCCATAATGATAGAGTTTAACGTCTTTACCTTCGTCAACTTGCCGATGTG
CCGGGAAGACGATTAGCGCTGAGTCGCGGCCCCTGGGAGCTGATCTGGACACCCTGTGACACTGGCGTTC
TCCTCTATCAAGCTTATCGATACCGTCGACCTCGAGGGGGGGCCCGTTTAAACCCGCTGATCAGCCTCGA
CTGTGCCTTCTAGTTGCCAGCCATCTGTTGTTTGCCCCTCCCCCGTGCCTTCCTTGACCCTGGAAGGTGC
CACTCCCACTGTCCTTTCCTAATAAAATGAGGAAATTGCATCGCATTGTCTGAGTAGGTGTCATTCTATT
CTGGGGGGTGGGGTGGGGCAGGACAGCAAGGGGGAGGATTGGGAAGACAATAGCAGGCATGCTGGGGATG
CGGTGGGCTCTATGGCTTCTGAGGCGGAAAGAACCAGCTGGGGCTCTAGGGGGTATCCCC
[124 nt withheld, positions 3141-3264]
C
[32 nt withheld, positions 3266-3297]
CA
[57 nt withheld, positions 3300-3356]
A
[49 nt withheld, positions 3358-3406]
CCTTTGACGTTGGAGTCCACGTTCTTT
[37 nt withheld, positions 3434-3470]
ACCCTATCTCGGTCTATTCTTTTGATTTATAAGGGATTTTGGGGATTTCGGCCTATTGGTTAAAAAATGA
GCTGATTTAACAAAAATTTAACGCGAATTAATTCTGTGGAATGTGTGTCAGTTAGGGTGTGGAAAGTCCC
CAGGCTCCCCAGGCAGGCAGAAGTATGCAAAGCATGCATCTCAATTAGTCAGCAACCAGGTGTGGAAAGT
CCCCAGGCTCCCCAGCAGGCAGAAGTATGCAAAGCATGCATCTCAATTAGTCAGCAACCATAGTCCCGCC
CCTAACTCCGCCCATCCCGCCCCTAACTCCGCCCAGTTCCGCCCATTCTCCGCCCCATGGCTGACTAATT
TTTTTTATTTATGCAGAGGCCGAGGCCGCCTCTGCCTCTGAGCTATTCCAGAAGTAGTGAGGAGGCTTTT
TTGGAGGCCTAGGCTTTTGCAAAAAGCTCCCGGGAGCTTGTATATCCATTTTCGGATCTGATCAAGAGAC
AGGATGAGGATCGTTTCGCATGATTGAACAAGATGGATTGCACGCAGGTTCTCCGGCCGCTTGGGTGGAG
AGGCTATTCGGCTATGACTGGGCACAACAGACAATCGGCTGCTCTGATGCCGCCGTGTTCCGGCTGTCAG
CGCAGGGGCGCCCGGTTCTTTTTGTCAAGACCGACCTGTCCGGTGCCCTGAATGAACTGCAGGACGAGGC
AGCGCGGCTATCGTGGCTGGCCACGACGGGCGTTCCTTGCGCAGCTGTGCTCGACGTTGTCACTGAAGCG
GGAAGGGACTGGCTGCTATTGGGCGAAGTGCCGGGGCAGGATCTCCTGTCATCTCACCTTGCTCCTGCCG
AGAAAGTATCCATCATGGCTGATGCAATGCGGCGGCTGCATACGCTTGATCCGGCTACCTGCCCATTCGA
CCACCAAGCGAAACATCGCATCGAGCGAGCACGTACTCGGATGGAAGCCGGTCTTGTCGATCAGGATGAT
CTGGACGAAGAGCATCAGGGGCTCGCGCCAGCCGAACTGTTCGCCAGGCTCAAGGCGCGCATGCCCGACG
GCGAGGATCTCGTCGTGACCCATGGCGATGCCTGCTTGCCGAATATCATGGTGGAAAATGGCCGCTTTTC
TGGATTCATCGACTGTGGCCGGCTGGGTGTGGCGGACCGCTATCAGGACATAGCGTTGGCTACCCGTGAT
ATTGCTGAAGAGCTTGGCGGCGAATGGGCTGACCGCTTCCTCGTGCTTTACGGTATCGCCGCTCCCGATT
CGCAGCGCATCGCCTTCTATCGCCTTCTTGACGAGTTCTTCTGAGCGGGACTCTGGGGTTCGAAATGACC
GACCAAGCGACGCCCAACCTGCCATCACGAGATTTCGATTCCACCGCCGCCTTCTATGAAAGGTTGGGCT
TCGGAATCGTTTTCCGGGACGCCGGCTGGATGATCCTCCAGCGCGGGGATCTCATGCTGGAGTTCTTCGC
CCACCCCAACTTGTTTATTGCAGCTTATAATGGTTACAAATAAAGCAATAGCATCACAAATTTCACAAAT
AAAGCATTTTTTTCACTGCATTCTAGTTGTGGTTTGTCCAAACTCATCAATGTATCTTATCATGTCTGTA
TACCGTCGACCTCTAGCTAGAGCTTGGCGTAATCATGGTCATAGCTGTTTCCTGTGTGAAATTGTTATCC
GCTCACAATTCCACACAACATACGAGCCGGAAGCATAAAGTGTAAAGCCTGGGGTGCCTAATGAGTGAGC
TAACTCACATTAATTGCGTTGCGCTCACTGCCCGCTTTCCAGTCGGGAAACCTGTCGTGCCAGCTGCATT
AATGAATCGGCCAACGCGCGGGGAGAGGCGGTTTGCGTATTGGGCGCTCTTCCGCTTCCTCGCTCACTGA
CTCGCTGCGCTCGGTCGTTCGGCTGCGGCGAGCGGTATCAGCTCACTCAAAGGCGGTAATACGGTTATCC
ACAGAATCAGGGGATAACGCAGGAAAGAACATGTGAGCAAAAGGCCAGCAAAAGGCCAGGAACCGTAAAA
AGGCCGCGTTGCTGGCGTTTTTCCATAGGCTCCGCCCCCCTGACGAGCATCACAAAAATCGACGCTCAAG
TCAGAGGTGGCGAAACCCGACAGGACTATAAAGATACCAGGCGTTTCCCCCTGGAAGCTCCCTCGTGCGC
TCTCCTGTTCCGACCCTGCCGCTTACCGGATACCTGTCCGCCTTTCTCCCTTCGGGAAGCGTGGCGCTTT
CTCAATGCTCACGCTGTAGGTATCTCAGTTCGGTGTAGGTCGTTCGCTCCAAGCTGGGCTGTGTGCACGA
ACCCCCCGTTCAGCCCGACCGCTGCGCCTTATCCGGTAACTATCGTCTTGAGTCCAACCCGGTAAGACAC
GACTTATCGCCACTGGCAGCAGCCACTGGTAACAGGATTAGCAGAGCGAGGTATGTAGGCGGTGCTACAG
AGTTCTTGAAGTGGTGGCCTAACTACGGCTACACTAGAAGGACAGTATTTGGTATCTGCGCTCTGCTGAA
GCCAGTTACCTTCGGAAAAAGAGTTGGTAGCTCTTGATCCGGCAAACAAACCACCGCTGGTAGCGGTGGT
TTTTTTGTTTGCAAGCAGCAGATTACGCGCAGAAAAAAAGGATCTCAAGAAGATCCTTTGATCTTTTCTA
CGGGGTCTGACGCTCAGTGGAACGAAAACTCACGTTAAGGGATTTTGGTCATGAGATTATCAAAAAGGAT
CTTCACCTAGATCCTTTTAAATTAAAAATGAAGTTTTAAATCAATCTAAAGTATATATGAGTAAACTTGG
TCTGACAGTTACCAATGCTTAATCAGTGAGGCACCTATCTCAGCGATCTGTCTATTTCGTTCATCCATAG
TTGCCTGACTCCCCGTCGTGTAGATAACTACGATACGGGAGGGCTTACCATCTGGCCCCAGTGCTGCAAT
GATACCGCGAGACCCACGCTCACCGGCTCCAGATTTATCAGCAATAAACCAGCCAGCCGGAAGGGCCGAG
CGCAGAAGTGGTCCTGCAACTTTATCCGCCTCCATCCAGTCTATTAATTGTTGCCGGGAAGCTAGAGTAA
GTAGTTCGCCAGTTAATAGTTTGCGCAACGTTGTTGCCATTGCTACAGGCATCGTGGTGTCACGCTCGTC
GTTTGGTATGGCTTCATTCAGCTCCGGTTCCCAACGATCAAGGCGAGTTACATGATCCCCCATGTTGTGC
AAAAAAGCGGTTAGCTCCTTCGGTCCTCCGATCGTTGTCAGAAGTAAGTTGGCCGCAGTGTTATCACTCA
TGGTTATGGCAGCACTGCATAATTCTCTTACTGTCATGCCATCCGTAAGATGCTTTTCTGTGACTGGTGA
GTACTCAACCAAGTCATTCTGAGAATAGTGTATGCGGCGACCGAGTTGCTCTTGCCCGGCGTCAATACGG
GATAATACCGCGCCACATAGCAGAACTTTAAAAGTGCTCATCATTGGAAAACGTTCTTCGGGGCGAAAAC
TCTCAAGGATCTTACCGCTGTTGAGATCCAGTTCGATGTAACCCACTCGTGCACCCAACTGATCTTCAGC
ATCTTTTACTTTCACCAGCGTTTCTGGGTGAGCAAAAACAGGAAGGCAAAATGCCGCAAAAAAGGGAATA
AGGGCGACACGGAAATGTTGAATACTCATACTCTTCCTTTTTCAATATTATTGAAGCATTTATCAGGGTT
ATTGTCTCATGAGCGGATACATATTTGAATGTATTTAGAAAAATAAACAAATAGGGGTTCCGCGCACATT
TCCCCGAAAAGTGCCACCTGACGTC
