>Addgene plasmid #75210 | Human NCKX4-AS-short (pcDNA3.1+) | addgene partial sequence | sequence record 147836 | CMV-F 5'-CGCAAATGGGCGGTAGGCGTG-3'
CAGAGCTCTCTGGCTAACTAGAGAACCCACTGCTTACTGGCTTATCGAAATTAATACGACTCACTATAGG
GAGACCCAAGCTGGCTAGCGTTTAAACTTAAGCTTGGTACCGGGCCCCCCCTCGAGGTCGACGGTATCGA
TAAGCTTGATCTCAAAGTTCGCAGGAGGCGAGAGATGCTGCCGCAGCAAGTCGGCTTCGTGTGCGCGGTG
CTGGCCCTGGTGTGCTGTGCGTCCGGCCTCTTCGGCAGCTTGGGGCACAAAACAGCTTCTGCTAGCAAAC
GTGTCCTGCCAGACACATGGAGAAATAGAAAGTTGATGGCCCCAGTGAATGGGACACAGACAGCCAAGAA
CTGCACAGATCCTGCGATTCACGAGTTCCCCACAGATCTGTTCTCCAATAAGGAGCGACAGCACGGAGCC
GTCCTGCTGCACATCCTTGGTGCTCTGTATATGTTCTATGCCTTGGCCATAGTGTGCGATGACTTCTTTG
TTCCGTCTCTAGAGAAGATCTGTGAGAGACTCCATCTGAGCGAAGATGTGGCTGGAGCCACCTTCATGGC
TGCAGGAAGCTCAACGCCAGAGCTGTTTGCGTCTGTTATTGGGGTGTTCATCACCCATGGGGACGTCGGG
GTGGGCACCATCGTGGGCTCTGCTGTGTTCAACATCCTGTGCATAATTGGAGTGTGCGGACTGTTTGCTG
GCCAGGTGGTCCGTCTGACGTGGTGGGCCGTGTGCCGAGACTCCGTGTACTACACCATCTCTGTCATCGT
GCTCATCGTGTTCATATATGATGAACAAATTGTGTGGTGGGAAGGCCTGGTGCTCATCATCTTGTATGTG
TTTTATATTCTGATCATGAAGTACAATGTGAAGATGCAAGCCTTTTTCACAGTCAAACAAAAGAGCATTG
CAAACGGTAACCCGGTCAACAGTGAGCTGGAGGCTGTGAAGGAGAAGCCACAGTATGGCAAGAACCC
