>Addgene plasmid #75210 | Human NCKX4-AS-short (pcDNA3.1+) | addgene partial sequence | sequence record 147837 | BGH-rev 5'-TAGAAGGCACAGTCGAGG-3'
CCCCCTCGAGGTCGACGGTATCGATAAGCTTGATAGAGGAGAACGCCAGTGTCACAGGGTGTCCAGATCA
GCTCCCAGGGGCCGCGACTCAGCGCTAATCGTCTTCCCGGCACATCGGCAAGTTGACGAAGGTAAAGACG
TTAAACTCTATCATTATGGAGAAGCACAAGAAGATGGCGTAGAGAACCAGCACGTAGACACCCAGCTTCC
GGTCCAGTCGCCACTTGTTTAGGTGGATGCCGAGGACGGTGAGAGCGACAGAGCCCAGCAACAGGACCAC
GGAATAGACCAGCCCCCGGCTGTTGATCTTCACTGTTGATCCATAATTAACAACCATGGTCTGCAGGCCC
CACGGTACACCAAGTCCTACCAGGATGTCAAACACGTTGCTTCCTATGGTGTTGGAGACTGCCATGTCCC
CAAGGCCTTGTCTCGCCACAATTAGGCTGGCCATGCAGTCTGGAACACTTGTCCCTGCTGCCAGGAAAGT
AATGCCCATGATGACATCCGGGATCCCAAGTGTGTATCCGATAATAGTCACCAGCCACACCATGATGTAG
GAGAACACAGCGATCCACAGCGTGGCGGTGATGAAGGTGACCATGAAGAACTTCTCCCAGCGGGGCTTGC
TGCAGTTGGGAATGGTGACGCACAGGAGGAAGATGAGGGGCCAGGTGAACACCCACTTGACCTTGTCCCC
TCTGGCCTCCGGCACGGAGAAGGGGGACAGGAAGTCAGCCTCCACCGGCTCTGGCTCTGGCGGTGGTGGC
TGTGGCGGCGGCTGCTGCTCCTGATTCTGCTGAGGGTCTTCGGGGTTTTCCACAGGAACATTCCCGTTCT
CAATGTTCTCGTGCCTCCCGTTTTGAAGCGGCTTACTGCTCACACCATTGGCCGAGTTGATCAGTCTCTG
CCGCTCATTAATGATGATCCTGCTGGCCATCCGTAGTCGGGTCCTAGGTCCAAACTTATTGGTGATCATG
ATTCGTAAGCCTGCTTCAGGGAAGGTGAACTTGGGA
